Addgene plasmid #167726: BirA-Myc_N_SP1
Purpose: Expresses SP1 in mammalian cells
Depositing lab: Markku Varjosalo. Depositing organization: University of Helsinki. Publication: Human transcription factor protein interaction networks. Goos H, Kinnunen M, Salokas K, Tan Z, Liu X, Yadav L, Zhang Q, Wei GH, Varjosalo M. Nat Commun. 2022 Feb 9;13(1):766. doi: 10.1038/s41467-022-28341-5. PubMed 35140242.
Backbone
  Vector backbone: pcDNA5/FRT/TO
  Vector type: Mammalian Expression
  Selectable markers: Hygromycin
Growth in bacteria
  Bacterial resistance: Ampicillin, 100 μg/mL
  Growth temperature: 37°C
  Growth strain: DH5alpha
  Copy number: High Copy
Gene/Insert
  Gene/Insert name: SP1 (alt names: Uniprot P08047; ENSG00000185591)
  Species: H. sapiens (human)
  Mutation: no mutations
  Entrez Gene: SP1
  Tag / fusion protein: Myc-BirA (N terminal on insert)
  Cloning method: Gateway Cloning
Terms and licenses: Academic/Nonprofit Terms; Industry Terms: Not Available to Industry
How to cite: BirA-Myc_N_SP1 was a gift from Markku Varjosalo (Addgene plasmid # 167726 ; http://n2t.net/addgene:167726 ; RRID:Addgene_167726)
