[The description below was written by a language model from this plasmid's Addgene catalogue record and pLannotate feature annotations shown in this document.]
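Description:
BirA-Myc_N_SP1 is a mammalian expression plasmid built on the pcDNA5/FRT/TO backbone that encodes human transcription factor SP1, with no recorded mutations, fused at its N-terminus to a Myc-BirA tag. It is propagated in E. coli through a high-copy ColE1/pUC-type origin and selected with ampicillin via the β-lactamase gene. A fragment of the f1 phage origin is also annotated.

Expression is driven by the CMV immediate-early enhancer and promoter. Short tet operator-like matches are annotated directly downstream of the promoter, consistent with the tetracycline-regulated "TO" design of this backbone, in which transcription is held off in cells expressing Tet repressor and induced by tetracycline or doxycycline. The reading frame begins with the E. coli biotin ligase BirA, continues across an attB1 site left by Gateway cloning into the full SP1 coding sequence, and is followed by attB2 and a bovine growth hormone polyadenylation signal. The Myc epitope is listed in the catalogue entry but is not separately annotated in the feature table. The record also does not say whether the BirA carries a promiscuous-labelling mutation.

Downstream lies an FRT site placed immediately before a hygromycin resistance gene that has no annotated promoter of its own and ends in an SV40 poly(A) signal. This arrangement allows FLP-mediated integration into a host cell line carrying a genomic FRT landing site, where hygromycin resistance becomes active only after correct recombination, giving isogenic, single-copy, inducible lines. The BirA fusion and the associated study of human transcription factor interaction networks point to proximity-dependent biotinylation and affinity purification of SP1-associated proteins. The stated purpose is simply expression of SP1 in mammalian cells.
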