Features (pLannotate 1.2.2; 24 found; start..end, strand, type, name):
      1..380     +  enhancer       CMV enhancer: human cytomegalovirus immediate early enhancer
    381..584     +  promoter       CMV promoter: human cytomegalovirus (CMV) immediate early promoter
    586..605     +  promoter       PLtetO-1 promoter (fragment): modified phage lambda PL promoter with tet operator sites (Lutz and Bujard, 1997)
    607..626     +  promoter       PLtetO-1 promoter (fragment): modified phage lambda PL promoter with tet operator sites (Lutz and Bujard, 1997)
    634..667     +  promoter       TRE3GV promoter (fragment): 3rd-generation Tet-responsive promoter that can be activated by binding of Tet-On® 3G, optimized for retroviral and lentiviral vectors
    863..1822    +  CDS            birA: BIRA_ECOLI - Also known as bioR, dhbB. Experimental evidence at protein level: Swiss-Prot protein existence level 1. Acts both as a biotin--[acetyl-CoA-carboxylase] ligase and a biotin-operon repressor. In the presence of ATP, BirA activates biotin to form the BirA-biotinyl-5'-adenylate (BirA-bio-5'-AMP or holoBirA) complex. HoloBirA can either transfer the biotinyl moiety to the biotin carboxyl carrier protein (BCCP) subunit of acetyl-CoA carboxylase, or bind to the biotin operator site and inhibit transcription of the operon. From Escherichia coli (strain K12).
   1865..1889    +  protein_bind   attB1: mutant version of attB; recombination site for the Gateway® BP reaction BP Clonase™
   1895..4249    +  CDS            SP1: SP1_HUMAN - Also known as TSFP1. Experimental evidence at protein level: Swiss-Prot protein existence level 1. Transcription factor that can activate or repress transcription in response to physiological and pathological stimuli. Binds with high affinity to GC-rich motifs and regulates the expression of a large number of genes involved in a variety of processes such as cell growth, apoptosis, differentiation and immune responses. Highly regulated by post-translational modifications (phosphorylations, sumoylation, proteolytic cleavage, glycosylation and acetylation). Binds also the PDGFR-alpha
   4251..4275    -  protein_bind   attB2: mutant version of attB; recombination site for the Gateway® BP reaction BP Clonase™
   4319..4543    +  polyA_signal   bGH poly(A) signal: bovine growth hormone polyadenylation signal
   4547..4568    +  promoter       SV40 promoter (fragment): SV40 enhancer and early promoter
   4589..4822    +  rep_origin     f1 ori (fragment) (sequence partly withheld): f1 bacteriophage origin of replication; arrow indicates direction of (+) strand synthesis
   4827..4874    +  protein_bind   FRT: FLP-mediated recombination occurs in the 8-bp core sequence TCTAGAAA (Turan and Bode, 2011). FLP recombinase from the Saccharomyces cerevisiae 2μ plasmid
   4882..5904    +  CDS            HygR: aminoglycoside phosphotransferase from E. coli; aph(4)-Ia; confers resistance to hygromycin
   5914..6039    +  CDS            ble (fragment): BLE_KLEPN - Experimental evidence at protein level: Swiss-Prot protein existence level 1. Binding protein with a strong affinity to the bleomycin family of antibiotics. Binds to CL990; an antimitotic-antibiotic compound. From Klebsiella pneumoniae.
   6034..6155    +  polyA_signal   SV40 poly(A) signal: SV40 polyadenylation signal
   6228..6244    -  protein_bind   lac operator: The lac repressor binds to the lac operator to inhibit transcription in E. coli. This inhibition can be relieved by adding lactose or isopropyl-β-D-thiogalactopyranoside (IPTG). lac repressor encoded by lacI
   6252..6282    -  promoter       lac promoter: promoter for the E. coli lac operon
   6297..6318    -  protein_bind   CAP binding site: CAP binding activates transcription in the presence of cAMP. E. coli catabolite activator protein
   6331..6423    -  CDS            lacI (fragment): lac repressor; lacI; The lac repressor binds to the lac operator to inhibit transcription in E. coli. This inhibition can be relieved by adding lactose or isopropyl-β-D-thiogalactopyranoside (IPTG).
   6606..7194    -  rep_origin     ori: high-copy-number ColE1/pMB1/pBR322/pUC origin of replication
   7365..8225    -  CDS            AmpR: β-lactamase; bla; confers resistance to ampicillin, carbenicillin, and related antibiotics
   8226..8330    -  promoter       AmpR promoter: bla
   8389..8441    -  misc_feature   bom (fragment): basis of mobility region from pBR322
>Addgene plasmid #167726 | BirA-Myc_N_SP1 | addgene full sequence | sequence record 333522 | Addgene NGS Result
GACATTGATTATTGACTAGTTATTAATAGTAATCAATTACGGGGTCATTAGTTCATAGCCCATATATGGA
GTTCCGCGTTACATAACTTACGGTAAATGGCCCGCCTGGCTGACCGCCCAACGACCCCCGCCCATTGACG
TCAATAATGACGTATGTTCCCATAGTAACGCCAATAGGGACTTTCCATTGACGTCAATGGGTGGAGTATT
TACGGTAAACTGCCCACTTGGCAGTACATCAAGTGTATCATATGCCAAGTACGCCCCCTATTGACGTCAA
TGACGGTAAATGGCCCGCCTGGCATTATGCCCAGTACATGACCTTATGGGACTTTCCTACTTGGCAGTAC
ATCTACGTATTAGTCATCGCTATTACCATGGTGATGCGGTTTTGGCAGTACATCAATGGGCGTGGATAGC
GGTTTGACTCACGGGGATTTCCAAGTCTCCACCCCATTGACGTCAATGGGAGTTTGTTTTGGCACCAAAA
TCAACGGGACTTTCCAAAATGTCGTAACAACTCCGCCCCATTGACGCAAATGGGCGGTAGGCGTGTACGG
TGGGAGGTCTATATAAGCAGAGCTCTCCCTATCAGTGATAGAGATCTCCCTATCAGTGATAGAGATCGTC
GACGAGCTCGTTTAGTGAACCGTCAGATCGCCTGGAGACGCCATCCACGCTGTTTTGACCTCCATAGAAG
ACACCGGGACCGATCCAGCCTCCGGACTCTAGCGTTTAAACTTAAGCTTGGTACCGAGCTCGGATCCACT
AGTCCAGTGTGGTGGAATTCTGCAGATATCCAGCACAGTGGCGGCCGCTCGAGACCATGGAGCAGAAGCT
GATCAGCGAAGAGGACCTGGACAAGGACAACACCGTGCCCCTGAAGCTGATCGCCCTGCTGGCCAACGGC
GAGTTCCACTCTGGCGAGCAGCTGGGCGAGACACTGGGCATGAGCAGAGCCGCCATCAACAAGCACATCC
AGACCCTGCGGGACTGGGGCGTGGACGTGTTCACAGTGCCCGGCAAGGGCTACAGCCTGCCCGAGCCCAT
CCAGCTGCTGAACGCCAAGCAGATCCTGGGCCAGCTGGATGGCGGATCTGTGGCCGTGCTGCCCGTGATC
GACAGCACCAACCAGTATCTGCTCGACCGGATCGGCGAGCTGAAGTCCGGCGACGCCTGTATCGCCGAGT
ACCAGCAGGCCGGCAGAGGCGGCAGGGGCAGAAAGTGGTTCAGCCCCTTCGGCGCCAACCTGTACCTGAG
CATGTTCTGGAGACTGGAACAGGGCCCAGCCGCCGCTATTGGCCTGAGCCTGGTCATCGGCATCGTGATG
GCCGAGGTGCTGCGGAAGCTGGGCGCCGACAAAGTGCGCGTGAAGTGGCCCAACGACCTGTATCTGCAGG
ACCGGAAGCTGGCCGGCATCCTGGTGGAACTGACCGGCAAAACAGGCGACGCCGCCCAGATCGTGATCGG
CGCTGGCATCAACATGGCCATGCGGCGGGTGGAAGAGAGCGTGGTCAACCAGGGCTGGATCACCCTGCAG
GAAGCCGGCATCAACCTGGACCGGAACACCCTGGCCGCCATGCTGATCAGAGAGCTGAGAGCCGCCCTGG
AACTGTTCGAGCAGGAAGGCCTGGCCCCCTACCTGAGCAGATGGGAGAAGCTGGACAACTTCATCAACCG
GCCCGTGAAACTGATCATCGGCGACAAAGAGATCTTCGGCATCAGCCGGGGCATCGACAAGCAGGGGGCC
CTGCTCCTGGAACAGGACGGCATCATCAAGCCCTGGATGGGCGGCGAGATCAGCCTGCGGAGCGCCGAGA
AGGGCGGAGGCTCTGGCGGCGGAAGCGGCGGAGGCAGCGATATCACAAGTTTGTACAAAAAAGCAGGCTC
CACCATGAGCGACCAAGATCACTCCATGGATGAAATGACAGCTGTGGTGAAAATTGAAAAAGGAGTTGGT
GGCAATAATGGGGGCAATGGTAATGGTGGTGGTGCCTTTTCACAGGCTCGAAGTAGCAGCACAGGCAGTA
GCAGCAGCACTGGAGGAGGAGGGCAGGAGTCCCAGCCATCCCCTTTGGCTCTGCTGGCAGCAACTTGCAG
CAGAATTGAGTCACCCAATGAGAACAGCAACAACTCCCAGGGCCCGAGTCAGTCAGGGGGAACAGGTGAG
CTTGACCTCACAGCCACACAACTTTCACAGGGTGCCAATGGCTGGCAGATCATCTCTTCCTCCTCTGGGG
CTACCCCTACCTCAAAGGAACAGAGTGGCAGCAGTACCAATGGCAGCAATGGCAGTGAGTCTTCCAAGAA
TCGCACAGTCTCTGGTGGGCAGTATGTTGTGGCTGCCGCTCCCAACTTACAGAACCAGCAAGTTCTGACA
GGACTACCTGGAGTGATGCCTAATATTCAGTATCAAGTAATCCCACAGTTCCAGACCGTTGATGGGCAAC
AGCTGCAGTTTGCTGCCACTGGGGCCCAAGTGCAGCAGGATGGTTCTGGTCAAATACAGATCATACCAGG
TGCAAACCAACAGATTATCACAAATCGAGGAAGTGGAGGCAACATCATTGCTGCTATGCCAAACCTACTC
CAGCAGGCTGTCCCCCTCCAAGGCCTGGCTAATAATGTACTCTCAGGACAGACTCAGTATGTGACCAATG
TACCAGTGGCCCTGAATGGGAACATCACCTTGCTACCTGTCAACAGCGTTTCTGCAGCTACCTTGACTCC
CAGCTCTCAGGCAGTCACGATCAGCAGCTCTGGGTCCCAGGAGAGTGGCTCACAGCCTGTCACCTCAGGG
ACTACCATCAGTTCTGCCAGCTTGGTATCATCACAAGCCAGTTCCAGCTCCTTTTTCACCAATGCCAATA
GCTACTCAACTACTACTACCACCAGCAACATGGGAATTATGAACTTTACTACCAGTGGATCATCAGGGAC
CAACTCTCAAGGCCAGACACCCCAGAGGGTCAGTGGGCTACAGGGGTCTGATGCTCTGAACATCCAGCAA
AACCAGACATCTGGAGGCTCATTGCAAGCAGGCCAGCAAAAAGAAGGAGAGCAAAACCAGCAGACACAGC
AGCAACAAATTCTTATCCAGCCTCAGCTAGTTCAAGGGGGACAGGCCCTCCAGGCCCTCCAAGCAGCACC
ATTGTCAGGGCAGACCTTTACAACTCAAGCCATCTCCCAGGAAACCCTCCAGAACCTCCAGCTTCAGGCT
GTTCCAAACTCTGGTCCCATCATCATCCGGACACCAACAGTGGGGCCCAATGGACAGGTCAGTTGGCAGA
CTCTACAGCTGCAGAACCTCCAAGTTCAGAACCCACAAGCCCAAACAATCACCTTAGCCCCAATGCAGGG
TGTTTCCTTGGGGCAGACCAGCAGCAGCAACACCACTCTCACACCCATTGCCTCAGCTGCTTCCATTCCT
GCTGGCACAGTCACTGTGAATGCTGCTCAACTCTCCTCCATGCCAGGCCTCCAGACCATTAACCTCAGTG
CATTGGGTACTTCAGGAATCCAGGTGCACCCAATTCAAGGCCTGCCGTTGGCTATAGCAAATGCCCCAGG
TGATCATGGAGCTCAGCTTGGTCTCCATGGGGCTGGTGGTGATGGAATACATGATGACACAGCAGGTGGA
GAGGAAGGAGAAAACAGCCCAGATGCCCAACCCCAAGCCGGTCGGAGGACCCGGCGGGAAGCATGCACCT
GCCCCTACTGTAAAGACAGTGAAGGAAGGGGCTCGGGGGATCCTGGCAAAAAGAAACAGCATATTTGCCA
CATCCAAGGCTGTGGGAAAGTGTATGGCAAGACCTCTCACCTGCGGGCACACTTGCGCTGGCATACAGGC
GAGAGGCCATTTATGTGTACCTGGTCATACTGTGGGAAACGCTTCACACGTTCGGATGAGCTACAGAGGC
ACAAACGTACACACACAGGTGAGAAGAAATTTGCCTGCCCTGAGTGTCCTAAGCGCTTCATGAGGAGTGA
CCACCTGTCAAAACATATCAAGACCCACCAGAATAAGAAGGGAGGCCCAGGTGTAGCTCTGAGTGTGGGC
ACTTTGCCCCTGGACAGTGGGGCAGGTTCAGAAGGCAGTGGCACTGCCACTCCTTCAGCCCTTATTACCA
CCAATATGGTAGCCATGGAGGCCATCTGTCCAGAGGGCATTGCCCGTCTTGCCAACAGTGGCATCAACGT
CATGCAGGTGGCAGATCTGCAGTCCATTAATATCAGTGGCAATGGCTTCGACCCAGCTTTCTTGTACAAA
GTGGTGACGTAAGCTAGGGGCCCGTTTAAACCCGCTGATCAGCCTCGACTGTGCCTTCTAGTTGCCAGCC
ATCTGTTGTTTGCCCCTCCCCCGTGCCTTCCTTGACCCTGGAAGGTGCCACTCCCACTGTCCTTTCCTAA
TAAAATGAGGAAATTGCATCGCATTGTCTGAGTAGGTGTCATTCTATTCTGGGGGGTGGGGTGGGGCAGG
ACAGCAAGGGGGAGGATTGGGAAGACAATAGCAGGCATGCTGGGGATGCGGTGGGCTCTATGGCTTCTGA
GGCGGAAAGAACCAGCTGGGGCTCTAGGGGGTATCCCC
[124 nt withheld, positions 4589-4712]
C
[91 nt withheld, positions 4714-4804]
AGGGTGATGGTTCACGTACCTAGAAGTTCCTATTCCGAAGTTCCTATTCTCTAGAAAGTATAGGAACTTC
CTTGGCCAAAAAGCCTGAACTCACCGCGACGTCTGTCGAGAAGTTTCTGATCGAAAAGTTCGACAGCGTC
TCCGACCTGATGCAGCTCTCGGAGGGCGAAGAATCTCGTGCTTTCAGCTTCGATGTAGGAGGGCGTGGAT
ATGTCCTGCGGGTAAATAGCTGCGCCGATGGTTTCTACAAAGATCGTTATGTTTATCGGCACTTTGCATC
GGCCGCGCTCCCGATTCCGGAAGTGCTTGACATTGGGGAATTCAGCGAGAGCCTGACCTATTGCATCTCC
CGCCGTGCACAGGGTGTCACGTTGCAAGACCTGCCTGAAACCGAACTGCCCGCTGTTCTGCAGCCGGTCG
CGGAGGCCATGGATGCGATCGCTGCGGCCGATCTTAGCCAGACGAGCGGGTTCGGCCCATTCGGACCGCA
AGGAATCGGTCAATACACTACATGGCGTGATTTCATATGCGCGATTGCTGATCCCCATGTGTATCACTGG
CAAACTGTGATGGACGACACCGTCAGTGCGTCCGTCGCGCAGGCTCTCGATGAGCTGATGCTTTGGGCCG
AGGACTGCCCCGAAGTCCGGCACCTCGTGCACGCGGATTTCGGCTCCAACAATGTCCTGACGGACAATGG
CCGCATAACAGCGGTCATTGACTGGAGCGAGGCGATGTTCGGGGATTCCCAATACGAGGTCGCCAACATC
TTCTTCTGGAGGCCGTGGTTGGCTTGTATGGAGCAGCAGACGCGCTACTTCGAGCGGAGGCATCCGGAGC
TTGCAGGATCGCCGCGGCTCCGGGCGTATATGCTCCGCATTGGTCTTGACCAACTCTATCAGAGCTTGGT
TGACGGCAATTTCGATGATGCAGCTTGGGCGCAGGGTCGATGCGACGCAATCGTCCGATCCGGAGCCGGG
ACTGTCGGGCGTACACAAATCGCCCGCAGAAGCGCGGCCGTCTGGACCGATGGCTGTGTAGAAGTACTCG
CCGATAGTGGAAACCGACGCCCCAGCACTCGTCCGAGGGCAAAGGAATAGCACGTACTACGAGATTTCGA
TTCCACCGCCGCCTTCTATGAAAGGTTGGGCTTCGGAATCGTTTTCCGGGACGCCGGCTGGATGATCCTC
CAGCGCGGGGATCTCATGCTGGAGTTCTTCGCCCACCCCAACTTGTTTATTGCAGCTTATAATGGTTACA
AATAAAGCAATAGCATCACAAATTTCACAAATAAAGCATTTTTTTCACTGCATTCTAGTTGTGGTTTGTC
CAAACTCATCAATGTATCTTATCATGTCTGTATACCGTCGACCTCTAGCTAGAGCTTGGCGTAATCATGG
TCATAGCTGTTTCCTGTGTGAAATTGTTATCCGCTCACAATTCCACACAACATACGAGCCGGAAGCATAA
AGTGTAAAGCCTGGGGTGCCTAATGAGTGAGCTAACTCACATTAATTGCGTTGCGCTCACTGCCCGCTTT
CCAGTCGGGAAACCTGTCGTGCCAGCTGCATTAATGAATCGGCCAACGCGCGGGGAGAGGCGGTTTGCGT
ATTGGGCGCTCTTCCGCTTCCTCGCTCACTGACTCGCTGCGCTCGGTCGTTCGGCTGCGGCGAGCGGTAT
CAGCTCACTCAAAGGCGGTAATACGGTTATCCACAGAATCAGGGGATAACGCAGGAAAGAACATGTGAGC
AAAAGGCCAGCAAAAGGCCAGGAACCGTAAAAAGGCCGCGTTGCTGGCGTTTTTCCATAGGCTCCGCCCC
CCTGACGAGCATCACAAAAATCGACGCTCAAGTCAGAGGTGGCGAAACCCGACAGGACTATAAAGATACC
AGGCGTTTCCCCCTGGAAGCTCCCTCGTGCGCTCTCCTGTTCCGACCCTGCCGCTTACCGGATACCTGTC
CGCCTTTCTCCCTTCGGGAAGCGTGGCGCTTTCTCATAGCTCACGCTGTAGGTATCTCAGTTCGGTGTAG
GTCGTTCGCTCCAAGCTGGGCTGTGTGCACGAACCCCCCGTTCAGCCCGACCGCTGCGCCTTATCCGGTA
ACTATCGTCTTGAGTCCAACCCGGTAAGACACGACTTATCGCCACTGGCAGCAGCCACTGGTAACAGGAT
TAGCAGAGCGAGGTATGTAGGCGGTGCTACAGAGTTCTTGAAGTGGTGGCCTAACTACGGCTACACTAGA
AGAACAGTATTTGGTATCTGCGCTCTGCTGAAGCCAGTTACCTTCGGAAAAAGAGTTGGTAGCTCTTGAT
CCGGCAAACAAACCACCGCTGGTAGCGGTGGTTTTTTTGTTTGCAAGCAGCAGATTACGCGCAGAAAAAA
AGGATCTCAAGAAGATCCTTTGATCTTTTCTACGGGGTCTGACGCTCAGTGGAACGAAAACTCACGTTAA
GGGATTTTGGTCATGAGATTATCAAAAAGGATCTTCACCTAGATCCTTTTAAATTAAAAATGAAGTTTTA
AATCAATCTAAAGTATATATGAGTAAACTTGGTCTGACAGTTACCAATGCTTAATCAGTGAGGCACCTAT
CTCAGCGATCTGTCTATTTCGTTCATCCATAGTTGCCTGACTCCCCGTCGTGTAGATAACTACGATACGG
GAGGGCTTACCATCTGGCCCCAGTGCTGCAATGATACCGCGAGACCCACGCTCACCGGCTCCAGATTTAT
CAGCAATAAACCAGCCAGCCGGAAGGGCCGAGCGCAGAAGTGGTCCTGCAACTTTATCCGCCTCCATCCA
GTCTATTAATTGTTGCCGGGAAGCTAGAGTAAGTAGTTCGCCAGTTAATAGTTTGCGCAACGTTGTTGCC
ATTGCTACAGGCATCGTGGTGTCACGCTCGTCGTTTGGTATGGCTTCATTCAGCTCCGGTTCCCAACGAT
CAAGGCGAGTTACATGATCCCCCATGTTGTGCAAAAAAGCGGTTAGCTCCTTCGGTCCTCCGATCGTTGT
CAGAAGTAAGTTGGCCGCAGTGTTATCACTCATGGTTATGGCAGCACTGCATAATTCTCTTACTGTCATG
CCATCCGTAAGATGCTTTTCTGTGACTGGTGAGTACTCAACCAAGTCATTCTGAGAATAGTGTATGCGGC
GACCGAGTTGCTCTTGCCCGGCGTCAATACGGGATAATACCGCGCCACATAGCAGAACTTTAAAAGTGCT
CATCATTGGAAAACGTTCTTCGGGGCGAAAACTCTCAAGGATCTTACCGCTGTTGAGATCCAGTTCGATG
TAACCCACTCGTGCACCCAACTGATCTTCAGCATCTTTTACTTTCACCAGCGTTTCTGGGTGAGCAAAAA
CAGGAAGGCAAAATGCCGCAAAAAAGGGAATAAGGGCGACACGGAAATGTTGAATACTCATACTCTTCCT
TTTTCAATATTATTGAAGCATTTATCAGGGTTATTGTCTCATGAGCGGATACATATTTGAATGTATTTAG
AAAAATAAACAAATAGGGGTTCCGCGCACATTTCCCCGAAAAGTGCCACCTGACGTCGACGGATCGGGAG
ATCTCCCGATCCCCTATGGTGCACTCTCAGTACAATCTGCTCTGATGCCGCATAGTTAAGCCAGTATCTG
CTCCCTGCTTGTGTGTTGGAGGTCGCTGAGTAGTGCGCGAGCAAAATTTAAGCTACAACAAGGCAAGGCT
TGACCGACAATTGCATGAAGAATCTGCTTAGGGTTAGGCGTTTTGCGCTGCTTCGCGATGTACGGGCCAG
ATATACGCGTT
